Addgene plasmid #38136: pcDNA4-FLAG-Jhdm2a
Depositing lab: Toshinobu Nakamura & Toru Nakano. Depositing organization: The University of Osaka. Publication: PGC7 binds histone H3K9me2 to protect against conversion of 5mC to 5hmC in early embryos. Nakamura T, Liu YJ, Nakashima H, Umehara H, Inoue K, Matoba S, Tachibana M, Ogura A, Shinkai Y, Nakano T. Nature. 2012 Jun 3;486(7403):415-9. doi: 10.1038/nature11093. PubMed 22722204.
Backbone
  Vector backbone: pcDNA4/myc-His A
  Backbone size w/o insert (bp): 5100
  Total vector size (bp): 9100
  Modifications to backbone: "AAGCTTATGGACTACAAAGACGATGACGACAAGGGATCC" FLAG linker is inserted to HindIII/BamHI site.
  Vector type: Mammalian Expression
  Selectable markers: Zeocin
Growth in bacteria
  Bacterial resistance: Ampicillin, 100 μg/mL
  Growth temperature: 37°C
  Growth strain: DH5alpha
  Copy number: High Copy
Gene/Insert
  Gene/Insert name: Jhdm2a (alt names: Kdm3a; jmjd1a)
  Species: M. musculus (mouse)
  Insert size (bp): 4000
  Mutation: protein starts at aa115
  Entrez Gene: Kdm3a (a.k.a. 1700105C21Rik, C230043E16Rik, JHDM2a, Jmjd1, Jmjd1a, KDM2A, TGSA, Tsga)
  Promoter: CMV
  Tag / fusion protein: FLAG (N terminal on backbone)
  Cloning method: Restriction Enzyme; 5′ cloning site BamHI (not destroyed); 3′ cloning site NotI (not destroyed)
  Sequencing primers: 5′ T7; 3′ BGH-rev
Terms and licenses: Academic/Nonprofit Terms; Industry Terms: Not Available to Industry
How to cite: pcDNA4-FLAG-Jhdm2a was a gift from Toshinobu Nakamura & Toru Nakano (Addgene plasmid # 38136 ; http://n2t.net/addgene:38136 ; RRID:Addgene_38136)
