[The description below was written by a language model from this plasmid's Addgene catalogue record and pLannotate feature annotations shown in this document.]
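Description:
pcDNA4-FLAG-Jhdm2a is a mammalian expression plasmid built on the pcDNA4/myc-His A backbone and carrying mouse Jhdm2a (also called Kdm3a or Jmjd1a), a histone demethylase that removes mono- and dimethyl marks from lysine 9 of histone H3. The backbone was modified by inserting a short linker encoding a start codon and a single FLAG epitope between the HindIII and BamHI sites. The cDNA was then cloned BamHI to NotI downstream of it, giving an N-terminally FLAG-tagged protein. The record notes that the encoded protein begins at amino acid 115, so it is an N-terminally truncated form rather than the full-length protein, consistent with the feature table calling the Kdm3a coding region a fragment. Transcription is driven by the human CMV immediate early enhancer and promoter and terminated by the bovine growth hormone polyadenylation signal. A T7 promoter sits just upstream of the tag and also serves as a sequencing primer site. The record does not indicate whether the backbone's C-terminal myc-His tag is read in frame, and no such tag is annotated.

For propagation in E. coli the plasmid has a high-copy ColE1/pUC-type origin and an ampicillin resistance gene; an f1 origin is also present. Selection in mammalian cells relies on the Sh ble gene conferring Zeocin resistance, expressed from the SV40 early promoter with an SV40 polyadenylation signal, and the EM7 bacterial promoter ahead of it allows the same marker to function in bacteria. The catalogue gives a total size of about 9.1 kb, whereas the sequenced record is 8,675 nt. The small HIV-1 LTR, lacI and second ble fragments in the annotation are probably short sequence matches rather than functional parts. The construct suits transient or stable expression of the tagged demethylase in cultured mammalian cells, with detection or immunoprecipitation through FLAG. The associated publication concerns H3K9me2 and protection of 5-methylcytosine in early embryos.
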