Features (pLannotate 1.2.2; 22 found; start..end, strand, type, name):
      1..380     +  enhancer       CMV enhancer: human cytomegalovirus immediate early enhancer
    381..584     +  promoter       CMV promoter: human cytomegalovirus (CMV) immediate early promoter
    580..613     +  LTR            5' LTR (truncated) (fragment): truncated 5' long terminal repeat (LTR) from HIV-1
    629..647     +  promoter       T7 promoter: promoter for bacteriophage T7 RNA polymerase
    676..696     +  CDS            3xFLAG (fragment): three tandem FLAG® epitope tags
    707..4333    +  CDS            Kdm3a (fragment): KDM3A_MOUSE - Also known as Jhdm2a, Jmjd1a, Kiaa0742. Experimental evidence at protein level: Swiss-Prot protein existence level 1. Histone demethylase that specifically demethylates 'Lys-9' of histone H3, thereby playing a central role in histone code. Preferentially demethylates mono- and dimethylated H3 'Lys-9' residue, with a preference for dimethylated residue, while it has weak or no activity on trimethylated H3 'Lys-9'. Demethylation of Lys residue generates formaldehyde and succinate. Involved in hormone-dependent transcriptional activation, by participating in recruitment to androgen-
   4455..4679    +  polyA_signal   bGH poly(A) signal: bovine growth hormone polyadenylation signal
   4683..4704    +  promoter       SV40 promoter (fragment): SV40 enhancer and early promoter
   4725..5153    +  rep_origin     f1 ori (sequence partly withheld): f1 bacteriophage origin of replication; arrow indicates direction of (+) strand synthesis
   5167..5496    +  promoter       SV40 promoter: SV40 enhancer and early promoter
   5544..5591    +  promoter       EM7 promoter: synthetic bacterial promoter&nbsp
   5610..5984    +  CDS            BleoR: antibiotic-binding protein; Sh ble from Streptoalloteichus hindustanus; confers resistance to bleomycin, phleomycin, and Zeocin™
   5994..6119    +  CDS            ble (fragment): BLE_KLEPN - Experimental evidence at protein level: Swiss-Prot protein existence level 1. Binding protein with a strong affinity to the bleomycin family of antibiotics. Binds to CL990; an antimitotic-antibiotic compound. From Klebsiella pneumoniae.
   6114..6235    +  polyA_signal   SV40 poly(A) signal: SV40 polyadenylation signal
   6308..6324    -  protein_bind   lac operator: The lac repressor binds to the lac operator to inhibit transcription in E. coli. This inhibition can be relieved by adding lactose or isopropyl-β-D-thiogalactopyranoside (IPTG). lac repressor encoded by lacI
   6332..6362    -  promoter       lac promoter: promoter for the E. coli lac operon
   6377..6398    -  protein_bind   CAP binding site: CAP binding activates transcription in the presence of cAMP. E. coli catabolite activator protein
   6411..6503    -  CDS            lacI (fragment): lac repressor; lacI; The lac repressor binds to the lac operator to inhibit transcription in E. coli. This inhibition can be relieved by adding lactose or isopropyl-β-D-thiogalactopyranoside (IPTG).
   6686..7274    -  rep_origin     ori: high-copy-number ColE1/pMB1/pBR322/pUC origin of replication
   7445..8305    -  CDS            AmpR: β-lactamase; bla; confers resistance to ampicillin, carbenicillin, and related antibiotics
   8306..8410    -  promoter       AmpR promoter: bla
   8469..8521    -  misc_feature   bom (fragment): basis of mobility region from pBR322
>Addgene plasmid #38136 | pcDNA4-FLAG-Jhdm2a | addgene full sequence | sequence record 329021 | Addgene NGS Result
GACATTGATTATTGACTAGTTATTAATAGTAATCAATTACGGGGTCATTAGTTCATAGCCCATATATGGA
GTTCCGCGTTACATAACTTACGGTAAATGGCCCGCCTGGCTGACCGCCCAACGACCCCCGCCCATTGACG
TCAATAATGACGTATGTTCCCATAGTAACGCCAATAGGGACTTTCCATTGACGTCAATGGGTGGAGTATT
TACGGTAAACTGCCCACTTGGCAGTACATCAAGTGTATCATATGCCAAGTACGCCCCCTATTGACGTCAA
TGACGGTAAATGGCCCGCCTGGCATTATGCCCAGTACATGACCTTATGGGACTTTCCTACTTGGCAGTAC
ATCTACGTATTAGTCATCGCTATTACCATGGTGATGCGGTTTTGGCAGTACATCAATGGGCGTGGATAGC
GGTTTGACTCACGGGGATTTCCAAGTCTCCACCCCATTGACGTCAATGGGAGTTTGTTTTGGCACCAAAA
TCAACGGGACTTTCCAAAATGTCGTAACAACTCCGCCCCATTGACGCAAATGGGCGGTAGGCGTGTACGG
TGGGAGGTCTATATAAGCAGAGCTCTCTGGCTAACTAGAGAACCCACTGCTTACTGGCTTATCGAAATTA
ATACGACTCACTATAGGGAGACCCAAGCTGGCTAGTTAAGCTTATGGACTACAAAGACGATGACGACAAG
GGATCCATGTACAAATCTCTTCTAGACAAAGCTGGCTTGGGAGCCATAACTTCTGTTCGGTTTCTTGGAG
ATCAACAAAGTGTATTTGTTTCCAAAGACCTTTTGAAACCTATACAGGATGTTAACAGTCTTCGGCTTTC
CCTTACTGATAATCAGACAGTCAGTAAGGAATTTCAAGCTTTGATTGTAAAACATTTGGATGAAAGCCAT
CTTTTACAAGGTGACAAGAACCTTGTTGGTTCAGAAGTAAAAATTTATAGCTTGGACCCATCTACTCAGT
GGTTTTCAGCAACTGTTGTACATGGAAACCCATCATCCAAAACTCTTCAAGTCAACTGTGAGGAGATTCC
AGCACTGAAAATTGTCGACCCAGCACTGATTCATGTTGAAGTTGTACATGACAACTTTGTGACATGTGGT
AATTCTACAAGAACTGGAGCTGTAAAACGCAAGTCTTCTGAGAATAACGGAAGTTCGGTTTCTAAACAAG
CAAAATCTTGTTCTGAGGCCTCTCCCAGTATGTGTCCTGTACAGTCTGTTCCCACAACAGTGTTTAAGGA
GATCCTGCTTGGCTGTACTGCAGCAACTCCATCTAGCAAGGACCCAAGACAGCAAAATACTCCCCAGGCA
GCCAATTCTCCACCTAACATTGGAGCAAAACTTCCTCAAGGATGTCATAAGCAGAACTTACCAGAAGAAC
TTTCTTCCTGTCTAAACACAAAACCTGAAGTACCGAGAACAAAACCAGATGTCTGCAAAGAAGGATTACT
TTCTTCAAAATCTTCTCAGGTTGGAGCTGGAGACTTGAAAATTCTGAGTGAGCCCAAAGGTAGCTGTATC
CAGCCTAAAACAAACACTGATCAGGAGAGCAGACTGGAGTCTGCTCCACAGCCAGTCACTGGCCTTCCAA
AGGAGTGCTTGCCTGCAAAGACTTCCTCTAAGGCAGAACTGGACATTGCCACCACTCCTGAACTGCAGAA
GCATCTAGAACATGCAGCTTCCACATCCGATGACCTTTCAGATAAGCCAGAAGTGAAAGCAGGTGTCACT
AGCCTTAATAGTTGTGCAGAAAAGAAGGTCGAACCTTCACATTTAGGTTCCCAGTCACAGAATTTAAAGG
AAACTTCAGTAAAAGTAGATAATGAAAGCTGTTGTACAAGAAGCAGTAATAAAACCCAGACTCCCCCAGC
CCGGAAGTCAGTTTTGACAGACCCAGATAAAGTCAGGAAGCTGCAGCAGAGCGGAGAGGCCTTTGTTCAG
GATGACTCCTGTGTTAACATCGTGGCACAGCTGCCCAAGTGTCGGGAGTGTCGACTAGACAGCCTGCGCA
AGGATAAGGACCAGCAGAAGGACTCTCCTGTGTTTTGTCGCTTTTTCCACTTCAGGAGATTACAATTCAA
CAAGCATGGTGTGTTGCGGGTAGAAGGCTTCTTAACACCAAACAAGTATGACAGTGAAGCGATTGGCTTG
TGGCTGCCTTTGACCAAAAATGTTGTGGGGACTGATTTGGACACAGCAAAATATATCCTGGCCAATATTG
GAGACCACTTCTGTCAAATGGTGATTTCTGAGAAGGAAGCTATGTCGACTATTGAGCCACACAGACAGGT
TGCTTGGAAACGAGCTGTCAAAGGAGTTAGAGAAATGTGTGATGTGTGTGACACAACCATTTTCAACCTG
CACTGGGTGTGCCCTCGGTGTGGGTTTGGAGTATGTGTAGATTGCTACCGGATGAAGAGGAAGAACTGCC
AACAGGGTGCTGCCTACAAGACTTTCTCTTGGATAAGGTGTGTGAAGAGTCAGATACATGAGCCTGAGAA
CCTGATGCCCACACAGATTATTCCTGGCAAAGCCCTCTACGATGTTGGAGACATTGTGCATTCTGTCAGA
GCAAAATGGGGCATAAAGGCCAATTGTCCCTGCTCCAACAGGCAGTTCAAGCTCTTCTCAAAGCCAGCCT
TAAAGGAAGACCTGAAACAGACATCCTTGTCTGGAGAAAAACCAACTCTTGGGACCATGGTCCAGCAAAG
TTCCCCTGTTTTGGAGCCAGTGGCTGTGTGCGGGGAAGCAGCCTCCAAGCCAGCCAGCAGCGTGAAGCCC
ACCTGTCCCACCAGCACTTCACCTTTAAACTGGCTAGCTGACCTTACCAGTGGGAATGTCAACAAGGAGA
ATAAGGAAAAACAGCTGACTATGCCAATTTTAAAGAATGAAATCAAATGCCTTCCACCCTTGCCCCCTCT
GAACAAGCCCAGCACAGTCCTCCATACTTTTAACAGCACCATCTTGACACCTGTGAGCAACAATAATTCA
GGTTTCCTTAGAAATCTTTTGAATTCATCCACAGCAAAGACAGAAAATGGATTGAAAAACACACCCAAAA
TTCTTGATGACATCTTTGCCTCTTTGGTGCAAAACAAGACTTCTTCTGATTCATCCAAGAGGCCTCAAGG
ACTGACAATCAAGCCTAGCATTCTTGGCTTTGACACTCCTCACTACTGGCTGTGTGACAACCGCCTGCTG
TGCTTGCAAGACCCCAACAATAAGAGCAATTGGAATGTTTTTAGGGAATGCTGGAAACAAGGGCAGCCAG
TGATGGTGTCGGGCGTGCATCATAAATTAAACACTGAACTCTGGAAACCCGAGTCCTTCAGAAAAGAGTT
TGGTGAGCAGGAAGTAGACCTAGTCAATTGTAGGACCAATGAAATCATCACTGGAGCCACAGTCGGAGAC
TTCTGGGATGGATTTGAAGATGTTCCAAACCGTTTGAAAAACGACAAAGAAAAAGAACCAATGGTGTTGA
AACTTAAGGACTGGCCGCCAGGAGAAGACTTCAGAGACATGATGCCTTCCAGGTTTGATGATCTGATGGC
CAACATTCCACTGCCTGAGTACACCAGGCGAGATGGCAAACTGAACCTGGCTTCCAGACTGCCAAACTAC
TTTGTACGGCCAGACCTGGGCCCCAAGATGTACAATGCTTATGGATTGATCACTCCAGAGGATCGGAAAT
ATGGGACCACAAATCTTCACTTAGATGTATCTGATGCAGCCAATGTCATGGTTTATGTGGGAATTCCCAA
AGGACAGTGTGAACAAGAAGAAGAAGTCCTTAGAACCATCCAAGATGGAGATTCTGATGAACTCACAATC
AAGAGATTTATTGAAGGAAAAGAGAAGCCAGGAGCCCTTTGGCACATATATGCTGCTAAAGACACAGAGA
AGATAAGAGAATTCCTTAAAAAGGTATCAGAGGAGCAGGGTCAAGACAACCCTGCAGACCATGACCCTAT
CCACGATCAGAGCTGGTATTTAGACCGATCGCTGAGAAAGCGCCTCTATCAAGAGTACGGCGTGCAAGGC
TGGGCTATTGTACAGTTTCTTGGGGATGTGGTGTTTATCCCAGCAGGAGCGCCACATCAGGTTCATAACT
TATACAGCTGTATCAAAGTGGCTGAAGACTTTGTGTCTCCAGAGCATGTTAAACACTGCTTCTGGCTTAC
TCAGGAATTCCGTTACTTGTCACAGACTCATACCAACCATGAAGATAAATTGCAGGTGAAAAATGTTATC
TACCATGCAGTGAAAGATGCAGTTGCTATGCTGAAAGCCAGTGAATCCAGTTTGGGCAAACCTTAGCGGC
CGCTCGAGTCTAGAGGGCCCTTCGAACAAAAACTCATCTCAGAAGAGGATCTGAATATGCATACCGGTCA
TCATCACCATCACCATTGAGTTTAAACCCGCTGATCAGCCTCGACTGTGCCTTCTAGTTGCCAGCCATCT
GTTGTTTGCCCCTCCCCCGTGCCTTCCTTGACCCTGGAAGGTGCCACTCCCACTGTCCTTTCCTAATAAA
ATGAGGAAATTGCATCGCATTGTCTGAGTAGGTGTCATTCTATTCTGGGGGGTGGGGTGGGGCAGGACAG
CAAGGGGGAGGATTGGGAAGACAATAGCAGGCATGCTGGGGATGCGGTGGGCTCTATGGCTTCTGAGGCG
GAAAGAACCAGCTGGGGCTCTAGGGGGTATCCCC
[124 nt withheld, positions 4725-4848]
C
[91 nt withheld, positions 4850-4940]
A
[49 nt withheld, positions 4942-4990]
CCTTTGACGTTGGAGTCCACGTTCTTT
[37 nt withheld, positions 5018-5054]
ACCCTATCTCGGTCTATTCTTTTGATTTATAAGGGATTTTGCCGATTTCGGCCTATTGGTTAAAAAATGA
GCTGATTTAACAAAAATTTAACGCGAATTAATTCTGTGGAATGTGTGTCAGTTAGGGTGTGGAAAGTCCC
CAGGCTCCCCAGCAGGCAGAAGTATGCAAAGCATGCATCTCAATTAGTCAGCAACCAGGTGTGGAAAGTC
CCCAGGCTCCCCAGCAGGCAGAAGTATGCAAAGCATGCATCTCAATTAGTCAGCAACCATAGTCCCGCCC
CTAACTCCGCCCATCCCGCCCCTAACTCCGCCCAGTTCCGCCCATTCTCCGCCCCATGGCTGACTAATTT
TTTTTATTTATGCAGAGGCCGAGGCCGCCTCTGCCTCTGAGCTATTCCAGAAGTAGTGAGGAGGCTTTTT
TGGAGGCCTAGGCTTTTGCAAAAAGCTCCCGGGAGCTTGTATATCCATTTTCGGATCTGATCAGCACGTG
TTGACAATTAATCATCGGCATAGTATATCGGCATAGTATAATACGACAAGGTGAGGAACTAAACCATGGC
CAAGTTGACCAGTGCCGTTCCGGTGCTCACCGCGCGCGACGTCGCCGGAGCGGTCGAGTTCTGGACCGAC
CGGCTCGGGTTCTCCCGGGACTTCGTGGAGGACGACTTCGCCGGTGTGGTCCGGGACGACGTGACCCTGT
TCATCAGCGCGGTCCAGGACCAGGTGGTGCCGGACAACACCCTGGCCTGGGTGTGGGTGCGCGGCCTGGA
CGAGCTGTACGCCGAGTGGTCGGAGGTCGTGTCCACGAACTTCCGGGACGCCTCCGGGCCGGCCATGACC
GAGATCGGCGAGCAGCCGTGGGGGCGGGAGTTCGCCCTGCGCGACCCGGCCGGCAACTGCGTGCACTTCG
TGGCCGAGGAGCAGGACTGACACGTGCTACGAGATTTCGATTCCACCGCCGCCTTCTATGAAAGGTTGGG
CTTCGGAATCGTTTTCCGGGACGCCGGCTGGATGATCCTCCAGCGCGGGGATCTCATGCTGGAGTTCTTC
GCCCACCCCAACTTGTTTATTGCAGCTTATAATGGTTACAAATAAAGCAATAGCATCACAAATTTCACAA
ATAAAGCATTTTTTTCACTGCATTCTAGTTGTGGTTTGTCCAAACTCATCAATGTATCTTATCATGTCTG
TATACCGTCGACCTCTAGCTAGAGCTTGGCGTAATCATGGTCATAGCTGTTTCCTGTGTGAAATTGTTAT
CCGCTCACAATTCCACACAACATACGAGCCGGAAGCATAAAGTGTAAAGCCTGGGGTGCCTAATGAGTGA
GCTAACTCACATTAATTGCGTTGCGCTCACTGCCCGCTTTCCAGTCGGGAAACCTGTCGTGCCAGCTGCA
TTAATGAATCGGCCAACGCGCGGGGAGAGGCGGTTTGCGTATTGGGCGCTCTTCCGCTTCCTCGCTCACT
GACTCGCTGCGCTCGGTCGTTCGGCTGCGGCGAGCGGTATCAGCTCACTCAAAGGCGGTAATACGGTTAT
CCACAGAATCAGGGGATAACGCAGGAAAGAACATGTGAGCAAAAGGCCAGCAAAAGGCCAGGAACCGTAA
AAAGGCCGCGTTGCTGGCGTTTTTCCATAGGCTCCGCCCCCCTGACGAGCATCACAAAAATCGACGCTCA
AGTCAGAGGTGGCGAAACCCGACAGGACTATAAAGATACCAGGCGTTTCCCCCTGGAAGCTCCCTCGTGC
GCTCTCCTGTTCCGACCCTGCCGCTTACCGGATACCTGTCCGCCTTTCTCCCTTCGGGAAGCGTGGCGCT
TTCTCATAGCTCACGCTGTAGGTATCTCAGTTCGGTGTAGGTCGTTCGCTCCAAGCTGGGCTGTGTGCAC
GAACCCCCCGTTCAGCCCGACCGCTGCGCCTTATCCGGTAACTATCGTCTTGAGTCCAACCCGGTAAGAC
ACGACTTATCGCCACTGGCAGCAGCCACTGGTAACAGGATTAGCAGAGCGAGGTATGTAGGCGGTGCTAC
AGAGTTCTTGAAGTGGTGGCCTAACTACGGCTACACTAGAAGAACAGTATTTGGTATCTGCGCTCTGCTG
AAGCCAGTTACCTTCGGAAAAAGAGTTGGTAGCTCTTGATCCGGCAAACAAACCACCGCTGGTAGCGGTG
GTTTTTTTGTTTGCAAGCAGCAGATTACGCGCAGAAAAAAAGGATCTCAAGAAGATCCTTTGATCTTTTC
TACGGGGTCTGACGCTCAGTGGAACGAAAACTCACGTTAAGGGATTTTGGTCATGAGATTATCAAAAAGG
ATCTTCACCTAGATCCTTTTAAATTAAAAATGAAGTTTTAAATCAATCTAAAGTATATATGAGTAAACTT
GGTCTGACAGTTACCAATGCTTAATCAGTGAGGCACCTATCTCAGCGATCTGTCTATTTCGTTCATCCAT
AGTTGCCTGACTCCCCGTCGTGTAGATAACTACGATACGGGAGGGCTTACCATCTGGCCCCAGTGCTGCA
ATGATACCGCGAGACCCACGCTCACCGGCTCCAGATTTATCAGCAATAAACCAGCCAGCCGGAAGGGCCG
AGCGCAGAAGTGGTCCTGCAACTTTATCCGCCTCCATCCAGTCTATTAATTGTTGCCGGGAAGCTAGAGT
AAGTAGTTCGCCAGTTAATAGTTTGCGCAACGTTGTTGCCATTGCTACAGGCATCGTGGTGTCACGCTCG
TCGTTTGGTATGGCTTCATTCAGCTCCGGTTCCCAACGATCAAGGCGAGTTACATGATCCCCCATGTTGT
GCAAAAAAGCGGTTAGCTCCTTCGGTCCTCCGATCGTTGTCAGAAGTAAGTTGGCCGCAGTGTTATCACT
CATGGTTATGGCAGCACTGCATAATTCTCTTACTGTCATGCCATCCGTAAGATGCTTTTCTGTGACTGGT
GAGTACTCAACCAAGTCATTCTGAGAATAGTGTATGCGGCGACCGAGTTGCTCTTGCCCGGCGTCAATAC
GGGATAATACCGCGCCACATAGCAGAACTTTAAAAGTGCTCATCATTGGAAAACGTTCTTCGGGGCGAAA
ACTCTCAAGGATCTTACCGCTGTTGAGATCCAGTTCGATGTAACCCACTCGTGCACCCAACTGATCTTCA
GCATCTTTTACTTTCACCAGCGTTTCTGGGTGAGCAAAAACAGGAAGGCAAAATGCCGCAAAAAAGGGAA
TAAGGGCGACACGGAAATGTTGAATACTCATACTCTTCCTTTTTCAATATTATTGAAGCATTTATCAGGG
TTATTGTCTCATGAGCGGATACATATTTGAATGTATTTAGAAAAATAAACAAATAGGGGTTCCGCGCACA
TTTCCCCGAAAAGTGCCACCTGACGTCGACGGATCGGGAGATCTCCCGATCCCCTATGGTGCACTCTCAG
TACAATCTGCTCTGATGCCGCATAGTTAAGCCAGTATCTGCTCCCTGCTTGTGTGTTGGAGGTCGCTGAG
TAGTGCGCGAGCAAAATTTAAGCTACAACAAGGCAAGGCTTGACCGACAATTGCATGAAGAATCTGCTTA
GGGTTAGGCGTTTTGCGCTGCTTCGCGATGTACGGGCCAGATATACGCGTT
