>Addgene plasmid #38136 | pcDNA4-FLAG-Jhdm2a | addgene partial sequence | sequence record 50552 | CMV-F 5'-CGCAAATGGGCGGTAGGCGTG-3'
CTAGAGAACCCACTGCTTACTGGCTTATCGAAATTAATACGACTCACTATAGGGAGACCCAAGCTGGCTA
GTTAAGCTTATGGACTACAAAGACGATGACGACAAGGGATCCATGTACAAATCTCTTCTAGACAAAGCTG
GCTTGGGAGCCATAACTTCTGTTCGGTTTCTTGGAGATCAACAAAGTGTATTTGTTTCCAAAGACCTTTT
GAAACCTATACAGGATGTTAACAGTCTTCGGCTTTCCCTTACTGATAATCAGACAGTCAGTAAGGAATTT
CAAGCTTTGATTGTAAAACATTTGGATGAAAGCCATCTTTTACAAGGTGACAAGAACCTTGTTGGTTCAG
AAGTAAAAATTTATAGCTTGGACCCATCTACTCAGTGGTTTTCAGCAACTGTTGTACATGGAAACCCATC
ATCCAAAACTCTTCAAGTCAACTGTGAGGAGATTCCAGCACTGAAAATTGTCGACCCAGCACTGATTCAT
GTTGAAGTTGTACATGACAACTTTGTGACATGTGGTAATTCTACAAGAACTGGAGCTGTAAAACGCAAGT
CTTCTGAGAATAACGGAAGTTCGGTTTCTAAACAAGCAAAATCTTGTTCTGAGGCCTCTCCCAGTATGTG
TCCTGTACAGTCTGTTCCCACAACAGTGTTTAAGGAGATCCTGCTTGGCTGTACTGCAGCAACTCCATCT
AGCAAGGACCCAAGACAGCAAAATACTCCCCAGGCAGCCAATTCTCCACCTAACATTGGAGCAAAACTTC
CTCAAGGATGTC
